>Addgene plasmid #12963 | pRK5-myc-RhoA-T19N | addgene full sequence | sequence record 223086 | Addgene NGS Result
GAGTCAGTGAGCGAGGAAGCGGAAGAGCGCCCAATACGCAAACCGCCTCTCCCCGCGCGTTGGCCGATTC
ATTAATGCAGCTGGCACGACAGGTTTCCCGACTGGAAAGCGGGCAGTGAGCGCAACGCAATTAATGTGAG
TTAGCTCACTCATTAGGCACCCCAGGCTTTACACTTTATGCTTCCGGCTCGTATGTTGTGTGGAATTGTG
AGCGGATAACAATTTCACACAGGAAACAGCTATGACATGATTACGAATTAATTCGAGCTCGCCCGACATT
GATTATTGACTAGTTATTAATAGTAATCAATTACGGGGTCATTAGTTCATAGCCCATATATGGAGTTCCG
CGTTACATAACTTACGGTAAATGGCCCGCCTGGCTGACCGCCCAACGACCCCCGCCCATTGACGTCAATA
ATGACGTATGTTCCCATAGTAACGCCAATAGGGACTTTCCATTGACGTCAATGGGTGGAGTATTTACGGT
AAACTGCCCACTTGGCAGTACATCAAGTGTATCATATGCCAAGTACGCCCCCTATTGACGTCAATGACGG
TAAATGGCCCGCCTGGCATTATGCCCAGTACATGACCTTATGGGACTTTCCTACTTGGCAGTACATCTAC
GTATTAGTCATCGCTATTACCATGGTGATGCGGTTTTGGCAGTACATCAATGGGCGTGGATAGCGGTTTG
ACTCACGGGGATTTCCAAGTCTCCACCCCATTGACGTCAATGGGAGTTTGTTTTGGCACCAAAATCAACG
GGACTTTCCAAAATGTCGTAACAACTCCGCCCCATTGACGCAAATGGGCGGTAGGCGTGTACGGTGGGAG
GTCTATATAAGCAGAGCTCGTTTAGTGAACCGTCAGATCGCCTGGAGACGCCATCCACGCTGTTTTGACC
TCCATAGAAGACACCGGGACCGATCCAGCCTCCGCGGCCGGGAACGGTGCATTGGAACGCGGATTCCCCG
TGCCAAGAGTGACGTAAGTACCGCCTATAGAGTCTATAGGCCCACCCCCTTGGCTTCGTTAGAACGCGGC
TACAATTAATACATAACCTTATGTATCATACACATACGATTTAGGTGACACTATAGAATAACATCCACTT
TGCCTTTCTCTCCACAGGTGTCCACTCCCAGGTCCAACTGCACCTCGGTTCTATCGATTGAATTGGCCAC
CATGGAGCAGAAGCTGATCTCCGAGGAGGACCTGGGATCCATGGCTGCCATCCGGAAGAAACTGGTGATT
GTTGGTGATGGAGCCTGTGGAAAGAACTGCTTGCTCATAGTCTTCAGCAAGGACCAGTTCCCAGAGGTGT
ATGTGCCCACAGTGTTTGAGAACTATGTGGCAGATATCGAGGTGGATGGAAAGCAGGTAGAGTTGGCTTT
GTGGGACACAGCTGGGCAGGAAGATTATGATCGCCTGAGGCCCCTCTCCTACCCAGATACCGATGTTATA
CTGATGTGTTTTTCCATCGACAGCCCTGATAGTTTAGAAAACATCCCAGAAAAGTGGACCCCAGAAGTCA
AGCATTTCTGTCCCAACGTGCCCATCATCCTGGTTGGGAATAAGAAGGATCTTCGGAATGATGAGCACAC
AAGGCGGGAGCTAGCCAAGATGAAGCAGGAGCCGGTGAAACCTGAAGAAGGCAGAGATATGGCAAACAGG
ATTGGCGCTTTTGGGTACATGGAGTGTTCAGCAAAGACCAAAGATGGAGTGAGAGAGGTTTTTGAAATGG
CTACGAGAGCTGCTCTGCAAGCTAGACGTGGGAAGAAAAAATCTGGTTGCCTTGTCTTGTGAGGATCCGC
GGCCGCGCTAGCGAATTCCTGCAGAAGCTTGGCCGCCATGGCCCAACTTGTTTATTGCAGCTTATAATGG
TTACAAATAAAGCAATAGCATCACAAATTTCACAAATAAAGCATTTTTTTCACTGCATTCTAGTTGTGGT
TTGTCCAAACTCATCAATGTATCTTATCATGTCTGGATCGGGAATTAATTCGGCGCAGCACCATGGCCTG
AAATAACCTCTGAAAGAGGAACTTGGTTAGGTACCTTCTGAGGCGGAAAGAACCAGCTGTGGAATGTGTG
TCAGTTAGGGTGTGGAAAGTCCCCAGGCTCCCCAGCAGGCAGAAGTATGCAAAGCATGCATCTCAATTAG
TCAGCAACCAGGTGTGGAAAGTCCCCAGGCTCCCCAGCAGGCAGAAGTATGCAAAGCATGCATCTCAATT
AGTCAGCAACCATAGTCCCGCCCCTAACTCCGCCCATCCCGCCCCTAACTCCGCCCAGTTCCGCCCATTC
TCCGCCCCATGGCTGACTAATTTTTTTTATTTATGCAGAGGCCGAGGCCGCCTCGGCCTCTGAGCTATTC
CAGAAGTAGTGAGGAGGCTTTTTTGGAGGCCTAGGCTTTTGCAAAAAGCTGTTAACAGCTTGGCACTGGC
CGTCGTTTTACAACGTCGTGACTGGGAAAACCCTGGCGTTACCCAACTTAATCGCCTTGCAGCACATCCC
CCTTTCGCCAGCTGGCGTAATAGCGAAGAGGCCCGCACCGATCGCCCTTCCCAACAGTTGCGCAGCCTGA
ATGGCGAATGGCGCCTGATGCGGTATTTTCTCCTTACGCATCTGTGCGGTATTTCACACCGCATA
[142 nt withheld, positions 2656-2797]
C
[141 nt withheld, positions 2799-2939]
CCTTTGACGTTGGAGTCCACGTTCTTT
[37 nt withheld, positions 2967-3003]
ACCCTATCTCGGGCTATTCTTTTGATTTATAAGGGATTTTGCCGATTTCGGCCTATTGGTTAAAAAATGA
GCTGATTTAACAAAAATTTAACGCGAATTTTAACAAAATATTAACGTTTACAATTTTATGGTGCACTCTC
AGTACAATCTGCTCTGATGCCGCATAGTTAAGCCAGCCCCGACACCCGCCAACACCCGCTGACGCGCCCT
GACGGGCTTGTCTGCTCCCGGCATCCGCTTACAGACAAGCTGTGACCGTCTCCGGGAGCTGCATGTGTCA
GAGGTTTTCACCGTCATCACCGAAACGCGCGAGACGAAAGGGCCTCGTGATACGCCTATTTTTATAGGTT
AATGTCATGATAATAATGGTTTCTTAGACGTCAGGTGGCACTTTTCGGGGAAATGTGCGCGGAACCCCTA
TTTGTTTATTTTTCTAAATACATTCAAATATGTATCCGCTCATGAGACAATAACCCTGATAAATGCTTCA
ATAATATTGAAAAAGGAAGAGTATGAGTATTCAACATTTCCGTGTCGCCCTTATTCCCTTTTTTGCGGCA
TTTTGCCTTCCTGTTTTTGCTCACCCAGAAACGCTGGTGAAAGTAAAAGATGCTGAAGATCAGTTGGGTG
CACGAGTGGGTTACATCGAACTGGATCTCAACAGCGGTAAGATCCTTGAGAGTTTTCGCCCCGAAGAACG
TTTTCCAATGATGAGCACTTTTAAAGTTCTGCTATGTGGCGCGGTATTATCCCGTATTGACGCCGGGCAA
GAGCAACTCGGTCGCCGCATACACTATTCTCAGAATGACTTGGTTGAGTACTCACCAGTCACAGAAAAGC
ATCTTACGGATGGCATGACAGTAAGAGAATTATGCAGTGCTGCCATAACCATGAGTGATAACACTGCGGC
CAACTTACTTCTGACAACGATCGGAGGACCGAAGGAGCTAACCGCTTTTTTGCACAACATGGGGGATCAT
GTAACTCGCCTTGATCGTTGGGAACCGGAGCTGAATGAAGCCATACCAAACGACGAGCGTGACACCACGA
TGCCTGTAGCAATGGCAACAACGTTGCGCAAACTATTAACTGGCGAACTACTTACTCTAGCTTCCCGGCA
ACAATTAATAGACTGGATGGAGGCGGATAAAGTTGCAGGACCACTTCTGCGCTCGGCCCTTCCGGCTGGC
TGGTTTATTGCTGATAAATCTGGAGCCGGTGAGCGTGGGTCTCGCGGTATCATTGCAGCACTGGGGCCAG
ATGGTAAGCCCTCCCGTATCGTAGTTATCTACACGACGGGGAGTCAGGCAACTATGGATGAACGAAATAG
ACAGATCGCTGAGATAGGTGCCTCACTGATTAAGCATTGGTAACTGTCAGACCAAGTTTACTCATATATA
CTTTAGATTGATTTAAAACTTCATTTTTAATTTAAAAGGATCTAGGTGAAGATCCTTTTTGATAATCTCA
TGACCAAAATCCCTTAACGTGAGTTTTCGTTCCACTGAGCGTCAGACCCCGTAGAAAAGATCAAAGGATC
TTCTTGAGATCCTTTTTTTCTGCGCGTAATCTGCTGCTTGCAAACAAAAAAACCACCGCTACCAGCGGTG
GTTTGTTTGCCGGATCAAGAGCTACCAACTCTTTTTCCGAAGGTAACTGGCTTCAGCAGAGCGCAGATAC
CAAATACTGTTCTTCTAGTGTAGCCGTAGTTAGGCCACCACTTCAAGAACTCTGTAGCACCGCCTACATA
CCTCGCTCTGCTAATCCTGTTACCAGTGGCTGCTGCCAGTGGCGATAAGTCGTGTCTTACCGGGTTGGAC
TCAAGACGATAGTTACCGGATAAGGCGCAGCGGTCGGGCTGAACGGGGGGTTCGTGCACACAGCCCAGCT
TGGAGCGAACGACCTACACCGAACTGAGATACCTACAGCGTGAGCTATGAGAAAGCGCCACGCTTCCCGA
AGGGAGAAAGGCGGACAGGTATCCGGTAAGCGGCAGGGTCGGAACAGGAGAGCGCACGAGGGAGCTTCCA
GGGGGAAACGCCTGGTATCTTTATAGTCCTGTCGGGTTTCGCCACCTCTGACTTGAGCGTCGATTTTTGT
GATGCTCGTCAGGGGGGCGGAGCCTATGGAAAAACGCCAGCAACGCGGCCTTTTTACGGTTCCTGGCCTT
TTGCTGGCCTTTTGCTCACATGTTCTTTCCTGCGTTATCCCCTGATTCTGTGGATAACCGTATTACCGCC
TTTGAGTGAGCTGATACCGCTCGCCGCAGCCGAACGACCGAGCGCAGC
Features (pLannotate 1.2.2; 21 found; start..end, strand, type, name):
      1..25      +  rep_origin     RSF ori (fragment): Plasmids containing the RSF 1030 origin of replication can be propagated in E. coli cells that contain additional plasmids with compatible origins.
     27..119     +  CDS            lacI (fragment): lac repressor; lacI; The lac repressor binds to the lac operator to inhibit transcription in E. coli. This inhibition can be relieved by adding lactose or isopropyl-β-D-thiogalactopyranoside (IPTG).
    132..153     +  protein_bind   CAP binding site: CAP binding activates transcription in the presence of cAMP. E. coli catabolite activator protein
    168..198     +  promoter       lac promoter: promoter for the E. coli lac operon
    206..222     +  protein_bind   lac operator: The lac repressor binds to the lac operator to inhibit transcription in E. coli. This inhibition can be relieved by adding lactose or isopropyl-β-D-thiogalactopyranoside (IPTG). lac repressor encoded by lacI
    275..654     +  enhancer       CMV enhancer: human cytomegalovirus immediate early enhancer
    655..858     +  promoter       CMV promoter: human cytomegalovirus (CMV) immediate early promoter
    994..1037    +  intron         CMV intron (fragment): modified intron A from human cytomegalovirus
   1089..1107    +  promoter       SP6 promoter: promoter for bacteriophage SP6 RNA polymerase
   1111..1148    +  CDS            IgH signal sequence (fragment): signal sequence from the mouse immunoglobulin heavy chain variable region
   1231..1812    +  CDS            RhoA (T19N): dominant negative mutant of human Rho family small GTPase RhoA
   1865..1999    +  polyA_signal   SV40 poly(A) signal: SV40 polyadenylation signal
   2068..2425    +  promoter       SV40 promoter: SV40 enhancer and early promoter
   2444..2598    +  CDS            lacZα (fragment): LacZα fragment of β-galactosidase; lacZ fragment
   2604..2655    -  misc_feature   bom (fragment): basis of mobility region from pBR322
   2674..3054    +  rep_origin     M13 ori (sequence partly withheld): M13 bacteriophage origin of replication; arrow indicates direction of (+) strand synthesis
   3130..3179    -  misc_feature   bom (fragment): basis of mobility region from pBR322
   3281..3316    -  CDS            rop (fragment): Rop protein, which maintains plasmids at low copy number; rop
   3411..3515    +  promoter       AmpR promoter: bla
   3516..4376    +  CDS            AmpR: β-lactamase; bla; confers resistance to ampicillin, carbenicillin, and related antibiotics
   4547..5135    +  rep_origin     ori: high-copy-number ColE1/pMB1/pBR322/pUC origin of replication
