[The description below was written by a language model from this plasmid's Addgene catalogue record and pLannotate feature annotations shown in this document.]
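Description:
pRK5-myc-RhoA-T19N is a mammalian expression plasmid built on the pRK5-Myc backbone that encodes a dominant-negative form of the human small GTPase RhoA. It is propagated in E. coli as a high-copy plasmid through a ColE1/pUC-type origin and selected with ampicillin via the β-lactamase (AmpR) gene and its own promoter. An M13 phage origin is also present, which in principle allows single-stranded DNA production. Several short annotated fragments (lacI, lac promoter/operator, lacZα, bom, rop, RSF ori) appear to be backbone remnants rather than functional units.

The 582 bp RhoA open reading frame, cloned between BamHI and EcoRI sites that remain intact, sits downstream of the human cytomegalovirus immediate-early enhancer and promoter, followed by a fragment of CMV intron A and an SP6 promoter, which also provides the sequencing primer site. Transcripts terminate at an SV40 polyadenylation signal. The catalogue entry records an N-terminal Myc epitope supplied by the backbone. The feature table does not annotate this tag explicitly, but there is unannotated sequence between the SP6 promoter region and the RhoA coding sequence where it would lie. A short hit to an IgH signal sequence in that interval is only a fragment. An SV40 enhancer/early promoter follows the polyadenylation signal, but no mammalian selection marker is annotated, so the plasmid is suited mainly to transient transfection.

The T19N substitution is described in the record as dominant negative. Mutants of this class are generally understood to favour the inactive, nucleotide-free or GDP-bound state and sequester exchange factors, blocking endogenous Rho activation. The construct is typically used to inhibit RhoA signalling in cultured mammalian cells, for example in studies of cytoskeletal regulation, with the Myc tag allowing detection of the expressed protein.
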