Addgene plasmid #12963: pRK5-myc-RhoA-T19N
Depositing lab: Gary Bokoch.
Backbone
  Vector backbone: pRK5-Myc
  Backbone size w/o insert (bp): 4750
  Vector type: Mammalian Expression
Growth in bacteria
  Bacterial resistance: Ampicillin, 100 μg/mL
  Growth temperature: 37°C
  Growth strain: DH5alpha
  Copy number: High Copy
Gene/Insert
  Gene/Insert name: RhoA DN (alt name: RhoA)
  Species: H. sapiens (human)
  Insert size (bp): 582
  Mutation: T19N Dominant negative
  GenBank ID: L25080
  Entrez Gene: RHOA (a.k.a. ARH12, ARHA, EDFAOB, RHO12, RHOH12)
  Tag / fusion protein: Myc (N terminal on backbone)
  Cloning method: Restriction Enzyme; 5′ cloning site BamHI (not destroyed); 3′ cloning site EcoRI (not destroyed)
  Sequencing primers: 5′ SP6
Resource information
  A portion of this plasmid was derived from a plasmid made by: P. Hall
Terms and licenses: Academic/Nonprofit Terms; Industry Terms: Not Available to Industry
How to cite: pRK5-myc-RhoA-T19N was a gift from Gary Bokoch (Addgene plasmid # 12963 ; http://n2t.net/addgene:12963 ; RRID:Addgene_12963)
